>Addgene plasmid #46649 | pcDNA3.2 mir-1-1 reporter cel-lin-4 | addgene partial sequence | sequence record 67891 | CMV-F 5'-CGCAAATGGGCGGTAGGCGTG-3'
ACTAGAGAACCCACTGCTTACTGGCTTATCGAAATTAATACGACTCACTATAGGGAGACCCAAGCTGGCT
AGTTAAGCTATCAACAAGTTTGTACAAAAAAGCAGGCTCATATGCTACCACAATCGGTCGGACTCATCAC
ACTTACCTTTCAAATATCTAAACTATTCCTGAATATAATAAATCTTATAGTTTTTAGATTCTAGACAATT
TCTAGAGTTTTGGTTGGTTTATGAGTTTATGCTTCCGGCCTGTTCCCTGAGACCTCAAGTGTGAGTGTAC
TATTGATGCTTCACACCTGGGCTCTCCGGGTACCAGGACGGTTTGAGCAGATCTTTTTTTCTGTTTTCAC
GGGGTTTTTTTTCACACTGGGAGCTAGTTCCAATAAAATGGTATTCGGGGAAAAGGGTCAAACGATTATT
TTCAGAAGTCGACTACAATAGAGTTCCACTAACGCCAACTGATGAAGCTTACCCAGCTTTCTTGTACAAA
GTGGTTGATCTAGAGGGCCCGCAGTGGGGTCAGCTTCTACCGGGGCGGCGTCCCGGGGTCTTGGAACTGC
ATGCAGACTGCCTGCTTGGGAAACATACTTCTTTATATGCCCATATGGACCTGCTAAGCTATGGAATGTA
AAGAAGTATGTATCTCAGGCCGGGACCTCTCTCGCCGCACTGAGGGGCACTCCACACCACGGGGGCCGCC
GCGGCCGACAGCCAGCCAGGCGGCTGTGGTGGGGGTGA
