[The description below was written by a language model from this plasmid's Addgene catalogue record.]
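Description:
pcDNA3.2 mir-1-1 reporter cel-lin-4 is a mammalian expression and RNAi-type plasmid built on a modified pcDNA3.2 V5-DEST Gateway destination backbone (about 8 kb without the insert) that already carries a human mir-1-1 reporter element. It is propagated in E. coli as a high-copy plasmid under ampicillin selection. A neomycin resistance marker allows G418 selection of transfected mammalian cells.

The insert, introduced by Gateway recombination, is the primary microRNA transcript (pri-miRNA) of lin-4 from the nematode C. elegans, placed under the control of the CMV promoter. The record lists hsa-mir-1-1 as positioned "C-terminal" to the insert, which for a non-coding RNA means the human mir-1-1 hairpin lies downstream of lin-4. Both hairpins are therefore expected to be transcribed together on a single CMV-driven RNA. In this arrangement, the co-transcribed mir-1-1 can serve as an internal reference, so that accumulation of mature lin-4 can be normalised to a well-processed human miRNA from the same transcript. The backbone also lists a V5 epitope tag, a leftover of the parental DEST vector that has no evident role for a non-coding insert. The 3′ sequencing primer name suggests a TK polyadenylation signal downstream of the cassette.

The associated publication concerns primary-sequence features, beyond hairpin secondary structure, that license pri-miRNA hairpins for processing. The construct is therefore suited to testing how efficiently a nematode pri-miRNA is recognised and processed in mammalian cells. No feature table was supplied, so exact element positions and the total plasmid size are not stated.
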