Addgene plasmid #46649: pcDNA3.2 mir-1-1 reporter cel-lin-4
Depositing lab: David Bartel. Depositing organization: Whitehead Institute for Biomedical Research. Publication: Beyond Secondary Structure: Primary-Sequence Determinants License Pri-miRNA Hairpins for Processing. Auyeung VC, Ulitsky I, McGeary SE, Bartel DP. Cell. 2013 Feb 14;152(4):844-58. doi: 10.1016/j.cell.2013.01.031. PubMed 23415231.
Backbone
  Vector backbone: pcDNA3.2 V5-DEST mir-1-1 reporter
  Backbone manufacturer: Bartel lab (Addgene plasmid# 46646)
  Backbone size w/o insert (bp): 8038
  Vector type: Mammalian Expression, RNAi
  Selectable markers: Neomycin (select with G418)
Growth in bacteria
  Bacterial resistance: Ampicillin, 100 μg/mL
  Growth temperature: 37°C
  Growth strain: DH5alpha
  Copy number: High Copy
Gene/Insert
  Gene/Insert name: cel-lin-4 (alt name: lin-4 pri-mRNA)
  Species: C. elegans (nematode)
  Promoter: CMV
  Tag / fusion protein: hsa-mir-1-1 (C terminal on insert); V5 (C terminal on backbone)
  Cloning method: Gateway Cloning
  Sequencing primers: 5′ CMV-F; 3′ TK-pA-R
Terms and licenses: Academic/Nonprofit Terms; Industry Terms: Not Available to Industry
How to cite: pcDNA3.2 mir-1-1 reporter cel-lin-4 was a gift from David Bartel (Addgene plasmid # 46649 ; http://n2t.net/addgene:46649 ; RRID:Addgene_46649)
