LOCUS       Exported 6185 bp ds-DNA circular SYN 13-MAY-2021
DEFINITION  synthetic circular DNA
ACCESSION   .
VERSION     .
KEYWORDS    pcDNA3.2 mir-1-1 reporter cel-lin-4
SOURCE      synthetic DNA construct
  ORGANISM  synthetic DNA construct
REFERENCE   1 (bases 1 to 6185)
  AUTHORS   Auyeung VC, Ulitsky I, McGeary SE, Bartel DP
  TITLE     Beyond Secondary Structure: Primary-Sequence Determinants License
            Pri-miRNA Hairpins for Processing.
  JOURNAL   Cell. 2013 Feb 14;152(4):844-58. doi: 10.1016/j.cell.2013.01.031.
  PUBMED    23415231
REFERENCE   2 (bases 1 to 6185)
  AUTHORS   .
  TITLE     Direct Submission
  JOURNAL   Exported May 13, 2021 from SnapGene Server 1.1.58
            http://www.snapgene.com
FEATURES             Location/Qualifiers
     source          1..6185
                     /organism="synthetic DNA construct"
                     /mol_type="other DNA"
     primer_bind     complement(44..63)
                     /label=pRS-marker
                     /note="pRS vectors, use to sequence yeast selectable
                     marker"
     enhancer        235..614
                     /label=CMV enhancer
                     /note="human cytomegalovirus immediate early enhancer"
     promoter        615..818
                     /label=CMV promoter
                     /note="human cytomegalovirus (CMV) immediate early
                     promoter"
     primer_bind     769..789
                     /label=CMV-F
                     /note="Human CMV immediate early promoter, forward primer"
     primer_bind     863..882
                     /label=T7
                     /note="T7 promoter, forward primer"
     promoter        863..881
                     /label=T7 promoter
                     /note="promoter for bacteriophage T7 RNA polymerase"
     protein_bind    911..935
                     /gene="mutant version of attB"
                     /label=attB1
                     /bound_moiety="BP Clonase(TM)"
                     /note="recombination site for the Gateway(R) BP reaction"
     protein_bind    complement(1298..1322)
                     /gene="mutant version of attB"
                     /label=attB2
                     /bound_moiety="BP Clonase(TM)"
                     /note="recombination site for the Gateway(R) BP reaction"
     CDS             1675..1716
                     /codon_start=1
                     /product="epitope tag from simian virus 5"
                     /label=V5 tag
                     /translation="GKPIPNPLLGLDST"
     primer_bind     complement(1756..1775)
                     /label=TK-pA-R
                     /note="Thymidine kinase polyA, reverse primer"
     polyA_signal    1800..1848
                     /label=HSV TK poly(A) signal
                     /note="herpes simplex virus thymidine kinase
                     polyadenylation signal (Cole and Stacy, 1985)"
     rep_origin      2050..2478
                     /direction=RIGHT
                     /label=f1 ori
                     /note="f1 bacteriophage origin of replication; arrow
                     indicates direction of (+) strand synthesis"
     primer_bind     complement(2137..2156)
                     /label=F1ori-R
                     /note="F1 origin, reverse primer"
     primer_bind     2347..2368
                     /label=F1ori-F
                     /note="F1 origin, forward primer"
     primer_bind     complement(2487..2507)
                     /label=pBABE 3'
                     /note="SV40 enhancer, reverse primer for pBABE vectors"
     promoter        2492..2821
                     /label=SV40 promoter
                     /note="SV40 enhancer and early promoter"
     rep_origin      2672..2807
                     /label=SV40 ori
                     /note="SV40 origin of replication"
     primer_bind     2734..2753
                     /label=SV40pro-F
                     /note="SV40 promoter/origin, forward primer"
     CDS             2888..3682
                     /codon_start=1
                     /gene="aph(3')-II (or nptII)"
                     /product="aminoglycoside phosphotransferase from Tn5"
                     /label=NeoR/KanR
                     /note="confers resistance to neomycin, kanamycin, and G418
                     (Geneticin(R))"
                     /translation="MIEQDGLHAGSPAAWVERLFGYDWAQQTIGCSDAAVFRLSAQGRP
                     VLFVKTDLSGALNELQDEAARLSWLATTGVPCAAVLDVVTEAGRDWLLLGEVPGQDLLS
                     SHLAPAEKVSIMADAMRRLHTLDPATCPFDHQAKHRIERARTRMEAGLVDQDDLDEEHQ
                     GLAPAELFARLKARMPDGEDLVVTHGDACLPNIMVENGRFSGFIDCGRLGVADRYQDIA
                     LATRDIAEELGGEWADRFLVLYGIAAPDSQRIAFYRLLDEFF"
     primer_bind     complement(2942..2961)
                     /label=Neo-R
                     /note="Neomycin resistance gene, reverse primer"
     primer_bind     3552..3571
                     /label=Neo-F
                     /note="Neomycin resistance gene, forward primer"
     polyA_signal    3858..3979
                     /label=SV40 poly(A) signal
                     /note="SV40 polyadenylation signal"
     primer_bind     complement(3895..3914)
                     /label=SV40pA-R
                     /note="SV40 polyA, reverse primer"
     primer_bind     3949..3968
                     /label=EBV-rev
                     /note="SV40 polyA terminator, reverse primer"
     primer_bind     complement(4028..4044)
                     /label=M13 rev
                     /note="common sequencing primer, one of multiple similar
                     variants"
     primer_bind     complement(4028..4044)
                     /label=M13 Reverse
                     /note="In lacZ gene. Also called M13-rev"
     primer_bind     complement(4041..4063)
                     /label=M13/pUC Reverse
                     /note="In lacZ gene"
     protein_bind    4052..4068
                     /label=lac operator
                     /bound_moiety="lac repressor encoded by lacI"
                     /note="The lac repressor binds to the lac operator to
                     inhibit transcription in E. coli. This inhibition can be
                     relieved by adding lactose or
                     isopropyl-beta-D-thiogalactopyranoside (IPTG)."
     promoter        complement(4076..4106)
                     /label=lac promoter
                     /note="promoter for the E. coli lac operon"
     protein_bind    4121..4142
                     /label=CAP binding site
                     /bound_moiety="E. coli catabolite activator protein"
                     /note="CAP binding activates transcription in the presence
                     of cAMP."
     primer_bind     complement(4259..4276)
                     /label=L4440
                     /note="L4440 vector, forward primer"
     rep_origin      complement(4430..5018)
                     /direction=LEFT
                     /label=ori
                     /note="high-copy-number ColE1/pMB1/pBR322/pUC origin of
                     replication"
     primer_bind     complement(4510..4529)
                     /label=pBR322ori-F
                     /note="pBR322 origin, forward primer"
     CDS             complement(5189..6049)
                     /codon_start=1
                     /gene="bla"
                     /product="beta-lactamase"
                     /label=AmpR
                     /note="confers resistance to ampicillin, carbenicillin, and
                     related antibiotics"
                     /translation="MSIQHFRVALIPFFAAFCLPVFAHPETLVKVKDAEDQLGARVGYI
                     ELDLNSGKILESFRPEERFPMMSTFKVLLCGAVLSRIDAGQEQLGRRIHYSQNDLVEYS
                     PVTEKHLTDGMTVRELCSAAITMSDNTAANLLLTTIGGPKELTAFLHNMGDHVTRLDRW
                     EPELNEAIPNDERDTTMPVAMATTLRKLLTGELLTLASRQQLIDWMEADKVAGPLLRSA
                     LPAGWFIADKSGAGERGSRGIIAALGPDGKPSRIVVIYTTGSQATMDERNRQIAEIGAS
                     LIKHW"
     primer_bind     5812..5831
                     /label=Amp-R
                     /note="Ampicillin resistance gene, reverse primer"
     promoter        complement(6050..6154)
                     /gene="bla"
                     /label=AmpR promoter
ORIGIN
        1 gacggatcgg gagatctccc gatcccctat ggtcgactct cagtacaatc tgctctgatg
       61 ccgcatagtt aagccagtat ctgctccctg cttgtgtgtt ggaggtcgct gagtagtgcg
      121 cgagcaaaat ttaagctaca acaaggcaag gcttgaccga caattgcatg aagaatctgc
      181 ttagggttag gcgttttgcg ctgcttcgcg atgtacgggc cagatatacg cgttgacatt
      241 gattattgac tagttattaa tagtaatcaa ttacggggtc attagttcat agcccatata
      301 tggagttccg cgttacataa cttacggtaa atggcccgcc tggctgaccg cccaacgacc
      361 cccgcccatt gacgtcaata atgacgtatg ttcccatagt aacgccaata gggactttcc
      421 attgacgtca atgggtggac tatttacggt aaactgccca cttggcagta catcaagtgt
      481 atcatatgcc aagtacgccc cctattgacg tcaatgacgg taaatggccc gcctggcatt
      541 atgcccagta catgacctta tgggactttc ctacttggca gtacatctac gtattagtca
      601 tcgctattac catggtgatg cggttttggc agtacatcaa tgggcgtgga tagcggtttg
      661 actcacgggg atttccaagt ctccacccca ttgacgtcaa tgggagtttg ttttggcacc
      721 aaaatcaacg ggactttcca aaatgtcgta acaactccgc cccattgacg caaatgggcg
      781 gtaggcgtgt acggtgggag gtctatataa gcagagctct ctggctaact agagaaccca
      841 ctgcttactg gcttatcgaa attaatacga ctcactatag ggagacccaa gctggctagt
      901 taagctatca acaagtttgt acaaaaaagc aggctcatat gctaccacaa tcggtcggac
      961 tcatcacact tacctttcaa atatctaaac tattcctgaa tataataaat cttatagttt
     1021 ttagattcta gacaatttct agagttttgg ttggtttatg agtttatgct tccggcctgt
     1081 tccctgagac ctcaagtgtg agtgtactat tgatgcttca cacctgggct ctccgggtac
     1141 caggacggtt tgagcagatc tttttttctg ttttcacggg gttttttttc acactgggag
     1201 ctagttccaa taaaatggta ttcggggaaa agggtcaaac gattattttc agaagtcgac
     1261 tacaatagag ttccactaac gccaactgat gaagcttacc cagctttctt gtacaaagtg
     1321 gttgatctag agggcccgca gtggggtcag cttctaccgg ggcggcgtcc cggggtcttg
     1381 gaactgcatg cagactgcct gcttgggaaa catacttctt tatatgccca tatggacctg
     1441 ctaagctatg gaatgtaaag aagtatgtat ctcaggccgg gacctctctc gccgcactga
     1501 ggggcactcc acaccacggg ggccgccgcg gccgacagcc agccaggcgg ctgtggtggg
     1561 ggtgaggctg gggcggcagg ctgcctgggc gttggtggac ggtcgtgtcc ccgccagcat
     1621 tgttctgtca ctttgcctgt gtcagcaggt ggaagtgctc accagacatt cgaaggtaag
     1681 cctatcccta accctctcct cggtctcgat tctacgcgta ccggttagta atgagtttaa
     1741 acgggggagg ctaactgaaa cacggaagga gacaataccg gaaggaaccc gcgctatgac
     1801 ggcaataaaa agacagaata aaacgcacgg gtgttgggtc gtttgttcat aaacgcgggg
     1861 ttcggtccca gggctggcac tctgtcgata ccccaccgag accccattgg ggccaatacg
     1921 cccgcgtttc ttccttttcc ccaccccacc ccccaagttc gggtgaaggc ccagggctcg
     1981 cagccaacgt cggggcggca ggccctgcca tagcagatct gcgcagctgg ggctctaggg
     2041 ggtatccccn nnnnnnnnnn nnnnnnnnnn nnnnnnnnnn nnnnnnnnnn nnnnnnnnnn
     2101 nnnnnnnnnn nnnnnnnnnn nnnnnnnnnn nnnnnnnnnn nnnnnnnnnn nnnnnnnnnn
     2161 nnnnnnnnnn nnncgccggc tttccccgtc aagctctaaa tcggggcann nnnnnnnnnn
     2221 nnnnnnnnnn nnnnnnnnnn nnnnnnnnnn nnnnnnnnnn nnnnnannnn nnnnnnnnnn
     2281 nnnnnnnnnn nnnnnnnnnn nnnnnnnnnn nnnnnccttt gacgttggag tccacgttct
     2341 ttaatagtgg actcttgttc caaactggaa caacactcaa ccctatctcg gtctattctt
     2401 ttgatttata agggattttg gggatttcgg cctattggtt aaaaaatgag ctgatttaac
     2461 aaaaatttaa cgcgaattaa ttctgtggaa tgtgtgtcag ttagggtgtg gaaagtcccc
     2521 aggctcccca gcaggcagaa gtatgcaaag catgcatctc aattagtcag caaccaggtg
     2581 tggaaagtcc ccaggctccc cagcaggcag aagtatgcaa agcatgcatc tcaattagtc
     2641 agcaaccata gtcccgcccc taactccgcc catcccgccc ctaactccgc ccagttccgc
     2701 ccattctccg ccccatggct gactaatttt ttttatttat gcagaggccg aggccgcctc
     2761 tgcctctgag ctattccaga agtagtgagg aggctttttt ggaggcctag gcttttgcaa
     2821 aaagctcccg ggagcttgta tatccatttt cggatctgat caagagacag gatgaggatc
     2881 gtttcgcatg attgaacaag atggattgca cgcaggttct ccggccgctt gggtggagag
     2941 gctattcggc tatgactggg cacaacagac aatcggctgc tctgatgccg ccgtgttccg
     3001 gctgtcagcg caggggcgcc cggttctttt tgtcaagacc gacctgtccg gtgccctgaa
     3061 tgaactgcag gacgaggcag cgcggctatc gtggctggcc acgacgggcg ttccttgcgc
     3121 agctgtgctc gacgttgtca ctgaagcggg aagggactgg ctgctattgg gcgaagtgcc
     3181 ggggcaggat ctcctgtcat ctcaccttgc tcctgccgag aaagtatcca tcatggctga
     3241 tgcaatgcgg cggctgcata cgcttgatcc ggctacctgc ccattcgacc accaagcgaa
     3301 acatcgcatc gagcgagcac gtactcggat ggaagccggt cttgtcgatc aggatgatct
     3361 ggacgaagag catcaggggc tcgcgccagc cgaactgttc gccaggctca aggcgcgcat
     3421 gcccgacggc gaggatctcg tcgtgaccca tggcgatgcc tgcttgccga atatcatggt
     3481 ggaaaatggc cgcttttctg gattcatcga ctgtggccgg ctgggtgtgg cggaccgcta
     3541 tcaggacata gcgttggcta cccgtgatat tgctgaagag cttggcggcg aatgggctga
     3601 ccgcttcctc gtgctttacg gtatcgccgc tcccgattcg cagcgcatcg ccttctatcg
     3661 ccttcttgac gagttcttct gagcgggact ctggggttcg cgaaatgacc gaccaagcga
     3721 cgcccaacct gccatcacga gatttcgatt ccaccgccgc cttctatgaa aggttgggct
     3781 tcggaatcgt tttccgggac gccggctgga tgatcctcca gcgcggggat ctcatgctgg
     3841 agttcttcgc ccaccccaac ttgtttattg cagcttataa tggttacaaa taaagcaata
     3901 gcatcacaaa tttcacaaat aaagcatttt tttcactgca ttctagttgt ggtttgtcca
     3961 aactcatcaa tgtatcttat catgtctgta taccgtcgac ctctagctag agcttggcgt
     4021 aatcatggtc atagctgttt cctgtgtgaa attgttatcc gctcacaatt ccacacaaca
     4081 tacgagccgg aagcataaag tgtaaagcct ggggtgccta atgagtgagc taactcacat
     4141 taattgcgtt gcgctcactg cccgctttcc agtcgggaaa cctgtcgtgc cagctgcatt
     4201 aatgaatcgg ccaacgcgcg gggagaggcg gtttgcgtat tgggcgctct tccgcttcct
     4261 cgctcactga ctcgctgcgc tcggtcgttc ggctgcggcg agcggtatca gctcactcaa
     4321 aggcggtaat acggttatcc acagaatcag gggataacgc aggaaagaac atgtgagcaa
     4381 aaggccagca aaaggccagg aaccgtaaaa aggccgcgtt gctggcgttt ttccataggc
     4441 tccgcccccc tgacgagcat cacaaaaatc gacgctcaag tcagaggtgg cgaaacccga
     4501 caggactata aagataccag gcgtttcccc ctggaagctc cctcgtgcgc tctcctgttc
     4561 cgaccctgcc gcttaccgga tacctgtccg cctttctccc ttcgggaagc gtggcgcttt
     4621 ctcaatgctc acgctgtagg tatctcagtt cggtgtaggt cgttcgctcc aagctgggct
     4681 gtgtgcacga accccccgtt cagcccgacc gctgcgcctt atccggtaac tatcgtcttg
     4741 agtccaaccc ggtaagacac gacttatcgc cactggcagc agccactggt aacaggatta
     4801 gcagagcgag gtatgtaggc ggtgctacag agttcttgaa gtggtggcct aactacggct
     4861 acactagaag gacagtattt ggtatctgcg ctctgctgaa gccagttacc ttcggaaaaa
     4921 gagttggtag ctcttgatcc ggcaaacaaa ccaccgctgg tagcggtggt ttttttgttt
     4981 gcaagcagca gattacgcgc agaaaaaaag gatctcaaga agatcctttg atcttttcta
     5041 cggggtctga cgctcagtgg aacgaaaact cacgttaagg gattttggtc atgagattat
     5101 caaaaaggat cttcacctag atccttttaa attaaaaatg aagttttaaa tcaatctaaa
     5161 gtatatatga gtaaacttgg tctgacagtt accaatgctt aatcagtgag gcacctatct
     5221 cagcgatctg tctatttcgt tcatccatag ttgcctgact ccccgtcgtg tagataacta
     5281 cgatacggga gggcttacca tctggcccca gtgctgcaat gataccgcga gacccacgct
     5341 caccggctcc agatttatca gcaataaacc agccagccgg aagggccgag cgcagaagtg
     5401 gtcctgcaac tttatccgcc tccatccagt ctattaattg ttgccgggaa gctagagtaa
     5461 gtagttcgcc agttaatagt ttgcgcaacg ttgttgccat tgctacaggc atcgtggtgt
     5521 cacgctcgtc gtttggtatg gcttcattca gctccggttc ccaacgatca aggcgagtta
     5581 catgatcccc catgttgtgc aaaaaagcgg ttagctcctt cggtcctccg atcgttgtca
     5641 gaagtaagtt ggccgcagtg ttatcactca tggttatggc agcactgcat aattctctta
     5701 ctgtcatgcc atccgtaaga tgcttttctg tgactggtga gtactcaacc aagtcattct
     5761 gagaatagtg tatgcggcga ccgagttgct cttgcccggc gtcaatacgg gataataccg
     5821 cgccacatag cagaacttta aaagtgctca tcattggaaa acgttcttcg gggcgaaaac
     5881 tctcaaggat cttaccgctg ttgagatcca gttcgatgta acccactcgt gcacccaact
     5941 gatcttcagc atcttttact ttcaccagcg tttctgggtg agcaaaaaca ggaaggcaaa
     6001 atgccgcaaa aaagggaata agggcgacac ggaaatgttg aatactcata ctcttccttt
     6061 ttcaatatta ttgaagcatt tatcagggtt attgtctcat gagcggatac atatttgaat
     6121 gtatttagaa aaataaacaa ataggggttc cgcgcacatt tccccgaaaa gtgccacctg
     6181 acgtc
//
